>Addgene plasmid #179981 | pCG_SARS-CoV2 ORF7a C-V5-tag | addgene full sequence | sequence record 353875 | Addgene NGS Result
CGTTACATAACTTACGGTAAATGGCCCGCCTGGCTGACCGCCCAACGACCCCCGCCCATTGACGTCAATA
ATGACGTATGTTCCCATAGTAACGCCAATAGGGACTTTCCATTGACGTCAATGGGTGGAGTATTTACGGT
AAACTGCCCACTTGGCAGTACATCAAGTGTATCATATGCCAAGTACGCCCCCTATTGACGTCAATGACGG
TAAATGGCCCGCCTGGCATTATGCCCAGTACATGACCTTATGGGACTTTCCTACTTGGCAGTACATCTAC
GTATTAGTCATCGCTATTACCATGGTGATGCGGTTTTGGCAGTACATCAATGGGCGTGGATAGCGGTTTG
ACTCACGGGGATTTCCAAGTCTCCACCCCATTGACGTCAATGGGAGTTTGTTTTGGCACCAAAATCAACG
GGACTTTCCAAAATGTCGTAACAACTCCGCCCCATTGACGCAAATGGGCGGTAGGCGTGTACGGTGGGAG
GTCTATATAAGCAGAGCTCGTTTAGTGAACCGTCAGATCGCCTGGAGACGCCATCCACGCTGTTTTGACC
TCCATAGAAGACACCGGGACCGATCCAGCCTCCGGGGGATCTTGGTGGCGTGAAACTCCCGCACCTCTTC
GGCCAGCGCCTTGTAGAAGCGCGTAGGCCTTCTAGAGCCACCATGAAGATTATCCTGTTCCTGGCACTGA
TCACTTTGGCCACTTGCGAACTGTATCATTACCAGGAGTGCGTACGCGGGACGACCGTGCTGCTCAAGGA
GCCTTGCAGCTCCGGCACCTATGAGGGCAACTCTCCATTTCATCCACTGGCCGACAACAAGTTTGCCCTT
ACCTGCTTTTCTACCCAATTCGCCTTCGCCTGCCCTGACGGCGTCAAGCACGTCTATCAACTGAGGGCGA
GGTCCGTTAGTCCTAAGCTGTTTATCAGGCAGGAGGAGGTCCAGGAGCTGTACTCTCCTATTTTTCTGAT
AGTAGCAGCTATTGTCTTCATTACCTTGTGTTTCACCCTGAAGCGTAAGACCGAGGGAAAGCCTATACCC
AACCCTTTACTGGGTCTGGATTCTACATAAACGCGTCGGATCCTGAGAACTTCAGGGTGAGTTTGGGGAC
CCTTGATTGTTCTTTCTTTTTCGCTATTGTAAAATTCATGTTATATGGAGGGGGCAAAGTTTTCAGGGTG
TTGTTTAGAATGGGAAGATGTCCCTTGTATCACCATGGACCCTCATGATAATTTTGTTTCTTTCACTTTC
TACTCTGTTGACAACCATTGTCTCCTCTTATTTTCTTTTCATTTTCTGTAACTTTTTCGTTAAACTTTAG
CTTGCATTTGTAACGAATTTTTAAATTCACTTTTGTTTATTTGTCAGATTGTAAGTACTTTCTCTAATCA
CTTTTTTTTCAAGGCAATCAGGGTATATTATATTGTACTTCAGCACAGTTTTAGAGAACAATTGTTATAA
TTAAATGATAAGGTAGAATATTTCTGCATATAAATTCTGGCTGGCGTGGAAATATTCTTATTGGTAGAAA
CAACTACACCCTGGTCATCATCCTGCCTTTCTCTTTATGGTTACAATGATATACACTGTTTGAGATGAGG
ATAAAATACTCTGAGTCCAAACCGGGCCCCTCTGCTAACCATGTTCATGCCTTCTTCTCTTTCCTACAGC
TCCTGGGCAACGTGCTGGTTGTTGTGCTGTCTCATCATTTTGGCAAAGAATTCACTCCTCAGGTGCAGGC
TGCCTATCAGAAGGTGGTGGCTGGTGTGGCCAATGCCCTGGCTCACAAATACCACTGAGATCTTTTTCCC
TCTGCCAAAAATTATGGGGACATCATGAAGCCCCTTGAGCATCTGACTTCTGGCTAATAAAGGAAATTTA
TTTTCATTGCAATAGTGTGTTGGAATTTTTTGTGTCTCTCACTCGGAAGGACATATGGGAGGGCAAATCA
TTTAAAACATCAGAATGAGTATTTGGTTTAGAGTTTGGCAACATATGCCCATATGCTGGCTGCCATGAAC
AAAGGTTGGCTATAAAGAGGTCATCAGTATATGAAACAGCCCCCTGCTGTCCATTCCTTATTCCATAGAA
AAGCCTTGACTTGAGGTTAGATTTTTTTTATATTTTGTTTTGTGTTATTTTTTTCTTTAACATCCCTAAA
ATTTTCCTTACATGTTTTACTAGCCAGATTTTTCCTCCTCTCCTGACTACTCCCAGTCATAGCTGTCCCT
CTTCTCTTATGGAGATCCCTCGAGGAGCTTTTTGCAAAAGCCTAGGCCTCCAAAAAAGCCTCTTCACTAC
TTCTGGAATAGCTCAGAGGCCGAGGCGGCCTCGGCCTCTGCATAAATAAAAAAAATTAGTCAGCCATGGG
GCGGAGAATGGGCGGAACTGGGCGGAGTTAGGGGCGGGATGGGCGGAGTTAGGGGCGGGACTATGGTTGC
TGACTAATTGCTGCATTAATGAATCGGCCAACGCGCGGGGAGAGGCGGTTTGCGTATTGGGCGCTCTTCC
GCTTCCTCGCTCACTGACTCGCTGCGCTCGGTCGTTCGGCTGCGGCGAGCGGTATCAGCTCACTCAAAGG
CGGTAATACGGTTATCCACAGAATCAGGGGATAACGCAGGAAAGAACATGTGAGCAAAAGGCCAGCAAAA
GGCCAGGAACCGTAAAAAGGCCGCGTTGCTGGCGTTTTTCCATAGGCTCCGCCCCCCTGACGAGCATCAC
AAAAATCGACGCTCAAGTCAGAGGTGGCGAAACCCGACAGGACTATAAAGATACCAGGCGTTTCCCCCTG
GAAGCTCCCTCGTGCGCTCTCCTGTTCCGACCCTGCCGCTTACCGGATACCTGTCCGCCTTTCTCCCTTC
GGGAAGCGTGGCGCTTTCTCATAGCTCACGCTGTAGGTATCTCAGTTCGGTGTAGGTCGTTCGCTCCAAG
CTGGGCTGTGTGCACGAACCCCCCGTTCAGCCCGACCGCTGCGCCTTATCCGGTAACTATCGTCTTGAGT
CCAACCCGGTAAGACACGACTTATCGCCACTGGCAGCAGCCACTGGTAACAGGATTAGCAGAGCGAGGTA
TGTAGGCGGTGCTACAGAGTTCTTGAAGTGGTGGCCTAACTACGGCTACACTAGAAGAACAGTATTTGGT
ATCTGCGCTCTGCTGAAGCCAGTTACCTTCGGAAAAAGAGTTGGTAGCTCTTGATCCGGCAAACAAACCA
CCGCTGGTAGCGGTGGTTTTTTTGTTTGCAAGCAGCAGATTACGCGCAGAAAAAAAGGATCTCAAGAAGA
TCCTTTGATCTTTTCTACGGGGTCTGACGCTCAGTGGAACGAAAACTCACGTTAAGGGATTTTGGTCATG
AGATTATCAAAAAGGATCTTCACCTAGATCCTTTTAAATTAAAAATGAAGTTTTAAATCAATCTAAAGTA
TATATGAGTAAACTTGGTCTGACAGTTACCAATGCTTAATCAGTGAGGCACCTATCTCAGCGATCTGTCT
ATTTCGTTCATCCATAGTTGCCTGACTCCCCGTCGTGTAGATAACTACGATACGGGAGGGCTTACCATCT
GGCCCCAGTGCTGCAATGATACCGCGAGACCCACGCTCACCGGCTCCAGATTTATCAGCAATAAACCAGC
CAGCCGGAAGGGCCGAGCGCAGAAGTGGTCCTGCAACTTTATCCGCCTCCATCCAGTCTATTAATTGTTG
CCGGGAAGCTAGAGTAAGTAGTTCGCCAGTTAATAGTTTGCGCAACGTTGTTGCCATTGCTACAGGCATC
GTGGTGTCACGCTCGTCGTTTGGTATGGCTTCATTCAGCTCCGGTTCCCAACGATCAAGGCGAGTTACAT
GATCCCCCATGTTGTGCAAAAAAGCGGTTAGCTCCTTCGGTCCTCCGATCGTTGTCAGAAGTAAGTTGGC
CGCAGTGTTATCACTCATGGTTATGGCAGCACTGCATAATTCTCTTACTGTCATGCCATCCGTAAGATGC
TTTTCTGTGACTGGTGAGTACTCAACCAAGTCATTCTGAGAATAGTGTATGCGGCGACCGAGTTGCTCTT
GCCCGGCGTCAATACGGGATAATACCGCGCCACATAGCAGAACTTTAAAAGTGCTCATCATTGGAAAACG
TTCTTCGGGGCGAAAACTCTCAAGGATCTTACCGCTGTTGAGATCCAGTTCGATGTAACCCACTCGTGCA
CCCAACTGATCTTCAGCATCTTTTACTTTCACCAGCGTTTCTGGGTGAGCAAAAACAGGAAGGCAAAATG
CCGCAAAAAAGGGAATAAGGGCGACACGGAAATGTTGAATACTCATACTCTTCCTTTTTCAATATTATTG
AAGCATTTATCAGGGTTATTGTCTCATGAGCGGATACATATTTGAATGTATTTAGAAAAATAAACAAATA
GGGGTTCCGCGCACATTTCCCCGAAAAGTGCCACCTGACGTCTAAGAAACCATTATTATCATGACATTAA
CCTATAAAAATAGGCGTATCACGAGGCCCTTTCGTCTCGCGCGTTTCGGTGATGACGGTGAAAACCTCTG
ACACATGCAGCTCCCGGAGACGGTCACAGCTTGTCTGTAAGCGGATGCCGGGAGCAGACAAGCCCGTCAG
GGCGCGTCAGCGGGTGTTGGCGGGTGTCGGGGCTGGCTTAACTATGCGGCATCAGAGCAGATTGTACTGA
GAGTGCACCATATGCGGTGTGAAATACCGCACAGATGCGTAAGGAGAAAATACCGCATCAGGAAATTGTA
AGCGTTAATATTTTGTTAAAATTCGCGTTAAATTTTTGTTAAATCAGCTCATTTTTTAACCAATAGGCCG
AAATCGGCAAAATCCCTTATAAATCAAAAGAATAGACCGAGATAGGGT
[37 nt withheld, positions 4879-4915]
AAAGAACGTGGACTCCAACGTCAAAGG
[49 nt withheld, positions 4943-4991]
T
[91 nt withheld, positions 4993-5083]
G
[124 nt withheld, positions 5085-5208]
CCATTCGCCATTCAGGCTGCGCAACTGTTGGGAAGGGCGATCGGTGCGGGCCTCTTCGCTATTACGCCAG
CTGGCGAAAGGGGGATGTGCTGCAAGGCGATTAAGTTGGGTAACGCCAGGGTTTTCCCAGTCACGACGTT
GTAAAACGACGGCCAGTGAATTGTAATACGACTCACTATAGGGCGAATTCGAGCTCGCCC
Features (pLannotate 1.2.2; 17 found; start..end, strand, type, name):
      1..304     +  enhancer       CMV enhancer: human cytomegalovirus immediate early enhancer
    305..508     +  promoter       CMV promoter: human cytomegalovirus (CMV) immediate early promoter
    598..637     +  5'UTR          HSV TK 5'-UTR: 5' untranslated region from the herpes simplex virus thymidine kinase gene
    673..1035    +  CDS            NS7A_SARS2: Experimental evidence at protein level: Swiss-Prot protein existence level 1. Plays a role as antagonist of host tetherin (BST2), disrupting its antiviral effect. Acts by binding to BST2 thereby interfering with its glycosylation. May suppress small interfering RNA (siRNA). May bind to host ITGAL, thereby playing a role in attachment or modulation of leukocytes. From Severe acute respiratory syndrome coronavirus 2 (2019-nCoV) (SARS-CoV-2).
   1107..1679    +  intron         β-globin intron: intron from rabbit β-globin gene
   1683..1805    +  CDS            HBB: HBB_COLGU - Experimental evidence at transcript level: Swiss-Prot protein existence level 2. Involved in oxygen transport from the lung to the various peripheral tissues. From Colobus guereza (Mantled guereza) (Eastern black-and-white colobus monkey).
   1876..1931    +  polyA_signal   β-globin poly(A) signal: rabbit β-globin polyadenylation signal (Gil and Proudfoot, 1987)
   2271..2460    -  promoter       SV40 promoter: SV40 early promoter
   2460..2514    -  CDS            lacI (fragment): lac repressor; lacI; The lac repressor binds to the lac operator to inhibit transcription in E. coli. This inhibition can be relieved by adding lactose or isopropyl-β-D-thiogalactopyranoside (IPTG).
   2697..3285    -  rep_origin     ori: high-copy-number ColE1/pMB1/pBR322/pUC origin of replication
   3456..4316    -  CDS            AmpR: β-lactamase; bla; confers resistance to ampicillin, carbenicillin, and related antibiotics
   4317..4421    -  promoter       AmpR promoter: bla
   4516..4551    +  CDS            rop (fragment): Rop protein, which maintains plasmids at low copy number; rop
   4653..4752    +  misc_feature   bom (fragment): basis of mobility region from pBR322
   4780..5208    -  rep_origin     f1 ori (sequence partly withheld): f1 bacteriophage origin of replication; arrow indicates direction of (+) strand synthesis
   5212..5369    -  CDS            lacZα (fragment): LacZα fragment of β-galactosidase; lacZ fragment
   5372..5390    +  promoter       T7 promoter: promoter for bacteriophage T7 RNA polymerase
