[The description below was written by a language model from this plasmid's Addgene catalogue record and pLannotate feature annotations shown in this document.]
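Description:
pCG_SARS-CoV2 ORF7a C-V5-tag is a 5.4 kb mammalian expression plasmid built on the pCG backbone for transient expression of the SARS-CoV-2 accessory protein ORF7a from a synthetic, human codon-optimized coding sequence. Transcription is driven by the human cytomegalovirus immediate early enhancer and promoter, followed by a short 5' untranslated leader from the herpes simplex virus thymidine kinase gene. The ORF7a open reading frame lies just downstream. According to the name and catalogue entry it carries a C-terminal V5 epitope tag for detection by immunoblotting, immunofluorescence or immunoprecipitation, although the tag was not called as a separate feature in the automated annotation. Downstream of the insert are a rabbit β-globin intron, a short stretch of β-globin exon sequence (annotated by homology as an HBB coding fragment) and the rabbit β-globin polyadenylation signal, which together promote splicing, 3' end processing and efficient mRNA accumulation. The cloning sites used are not recorded.

The plasmid is propagated in E. coli through a high-copy ColE1/pUC-type origin and selected with ampicillin via the β-lactamase gene and its native promoter. The backbone also contains an f1 phage origin, an SV40 early promoter segment, a T7 promoter and remnants of lacI, lacZα, rop and bom, which appear to be leftovers from earlier vector construction. No mammalian selection marker is annotated, so the construct is suited to transient transfection. It belongs to a set of tagged SARS-CoV-2 protein expression vectors made for systematic functional analysis of viral antagonism of innate immune responses. ORF7a itself is annotated as an antagonist of the host restriction factor tetherin (BST2).
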