Addgene plasmid #179981: pCG_SARS-CoV2 ORF7a C-V5-tag
Purpose: Mammalian expression vector for SARS-CoV-2 ORF7a, V5-tagged. Sequence codon-optimized.
Depositing lab: Konstantin Sparrer. Depositing organization: Universitaet Ulm. Publication: Systematic functional analysis of SARS-CoV-2 proteins uncovers viral innate immune antagonists and remaining vulnerabilities. Hayn M, Hirschenberger M, Koepke L, Nchioua R, Straub JH, Klute S, Hunszinger V, Zech F, Prelli Bozzo C, Aftab W, Christensen MH, Conzelmann C, Muller JA, Srinivasachar Badarinarayan S, Sturzel CM, Forne I, Stenger S, Conzelmann KK, Munch J, Schmidt FI, Sauter D, Imhof A, Kirchhoff F, Sparrer KMJ. Cell Rep. 2021 May 18;35(7):109126. doi: 10.1016/j.celrep.2021.109126. Epub 2021 Apr 27. PubMed 33974846.
Backbone
  Vector backbone: pCG
  Vector type: Mammalian Expression
Growth in bacteria
  Bacterial resistance: Ampicillin, 100 μg/mL
  Growth temperature: 37°C
  Growth strain: DH5alpha
  Copy number: High Copy
Gene/Insert
  Gene/Insert name: SARS-CoV-2 ORF7a
  Species: Synthetic
  Mutation: human codon-optimized
  Entrez Gene: ORF7a (a.k.a. GU280_gp07)
  Cloning method: Restriction Enzyme; 5′ cloning site Unknown (unknown if destroyed); 3′ cloning site Unknown (unknown if destroyed)
Terms and licenses: Academic/Nonprofit Terms; Industry Terms: Not Available to Industry
How to cite: pCG_SARS-CoV2 ORF7a C-V5-tag was a gift from Konstantin Sparrer (Addgene plasmid # 179981 ; http://n2t.net/addgene:179981 ; RRID:Addgene_179981)
